>Addgene plasmid #178575 | pLenti-GFAP-CRY2PHR-P2A-CIBN-mCherry-VAMP2 | addgene full sequence | sequence record 360443 | Addgene NGS Result
GTCGACGGATCGGGAGATCTCCCGATCCCCTATGGTGCACTCTCAGTACAATCTGCTCTGATGCCGCATA
GTTAAGCCAGTATCTGCTCCCTGCTTGTGTGTTGGAGGTCGCTGAGTAGTGCGCGAGCAAAATTTAAGCT
ACAACAAGGCAAGGCTTGACCGACAATTGCATGAAGAATCTGCTTAGGGTTAGGCGTTTTGCGCTGCTTC
GCGATGTACGGGCCAGATATACGCGTTGACATTGATTATTGACTAGTTATTAATAGTAATCAATTACGGG
GTCATTAGTTCATAGCCCATATATGGAGTTCCGCGTTACATAACTTACGGTAAATGGCCCGCCTGGCTGA
CCGCCCAACGACCCCCGCCCATTGACGTCAATAATGACGTATGTTCCCATAGTAACGCCAATAGGGACTT
TCCATTGACGTCAATGGGTGGAGTATTTACGGTAAACTGCCCACTTGGCAGTACATCAAGTGTATCATAT
GCCAAGTACGCCCCCTATTGACGTCAATGACGGTAAATGGCCCGCCTGGCATTATGCCCAGTACATGACC
TTATGGGACTTTCCTACTTGGCAGTACATCTACGTATTAGTCATCGCTATTACCATGGTGATGCGGTTTT
GGCAGTACATCAATGGGCGTGGATAGCGGTTTGACTCACGGGGATTTCCAAGTCTCCACCCCATTGACGT
CAATGGGAGTTTGTTTTGGCACCAAAATCAACGGGACTTTCCAAAATGTCGTAACAACTCCGCCCCATTG
ACGCAAATGGGCGGTAGGCGTGTACGGTGGGAGGTCTATATAAGCAGCGCGTTTTGCCTGTACTGGGTCT
CTCTGGTTAGACCAGATCTGAGCCTGGGAGCTCTCTGGCTAACTAGGGAACCCACTGCTTAAGCCTCAAT
AAAGCTTGCCTTGAGTGCTTCAAGTAGTGTGTGCCCGTCTGTTGTGTGACTCTGGTAACTAGAGATCCCT
CAGACCCTTTTAGTCAGTGTGGAAAATCTCTAGCAGTGGCGCCCGAACAGGGACTTGAAAGCGAAAGGGA
AACCAGAGGAGCTCTCTCGACGCAGGACTCGGCTTGCTGAAGCGCGCACGGCAAGAGGCGAGGGGCGGCG
ACTGGTGAGTACGCCAAAAATTTTGACTAGCGGAGGCTAGAAGGAGAGAGATGGGTGCGAGAGCGTCAGT
ATTAAGCGGGGGAGAATTAGATCGCGATGGGAAAAAATTCGGTTAAGGCCAGGGGGAAAGAAAAAATATA
AATTAAAACATATAGTATGGGCAAGCAGGGAGCTAGAACGATTCGCAGTTAATCCTGGCCTGTTAGAAAC
ATCAGAAGGCTGTAGACAAATACTGGGACAGCTACAACCATCCCTTCAGACAGGATCAGAAGAACTTAGA
TCATTATATAATACAGTAGCAACCCTCTATTGTGTGCATCAAAGGATAGAGATAAAAGACACCAAGGAAG
CTTTAGACAAGATAGAGGAAGAGCAAAACAAAAGTAAGACCACCGCACAGCAAGCGGCCGCTGATCTTCA
GACCTGGAGGAGGAGATATGAGGGACAATTGGAGAAGTGAATTATATAAATATAAAGTAGTAAAAATTGA
ACCATTAGGAGTAGCACCCACCAAGGCAAAGAGAAGAGTGGTGCAGAGAGAAAAAAGAGCAGTGGGAATA
GGAGCTTTGTTCCTTGGGTTCTTGGGAGCAGCAGGAAGCACTATGGGCGCAGCGTCAATGACGCTGACGG
TACAGGCCAGACAATTATTGTCTGGTATAGTGCAGCAGCAGAACAATTTGCTGAGGGCTATTGAGGCGCA
ACAGCATCTGTTGCAACTCACAGTCTGGGGCATCAAGCAGCTCCAGGCAAGAATCCTGGCTGTGGAAAGA
TACCTAAAGGATCAACAGCTCCTGGGGATTTGGGGTTGCTCTGGAAAACTCATTTGCACCACTGCTGTGC
CTTGGAATGCTAGTTGGAGTAATAAATCTCTGGAACAGATTTGGAATCACACGACCTGGATGGAGTGGGA
CAGAGAAATTAACAATTACACAAGCTTAATACACTCCTTAATTGAAGAATCGCAAAACCAGCAAGAAAAG
AATGAACAAGAATTATTGGAATTAGATAAATGGGCAAGTTTGTGGAATTGGTTTAACATAACAAATTGGC
TGTGGTATATAAAATTATTCATAATGATAGTAGGAGGCTTGGTAGGTTTAAGAATAGTTTTTGCTGTACT
TTCTATAGTGAATAGAGTTAGGCAGGGATATTCACCATTATCGTTTCAGACCCACCTCCCAACCCCGAGG
GGACCCGACAGGCCCGAAGGAATAGAAGAAGAAGGTGGAGAGAGAGACAGAGACAGATCCATTCGATTAG
TGAACGGATCGGCACTGCGTGCGCCAATTCTGCAGACAAATGGCAGTATTCATCCACAATTTTAAAAGAA
AAGGGGGGATTGGGGGGTACAGTGCAGGGGAAAGAATAGTAGACATAATAGCAACAGACATACAAACTAA
AGAATTACAAAAACAAATTACAAAAATTCAAAATTTTCGGGTTTATTACAGGGACAGCAGAGATCCAGTT
TGGTTAATTAAAGATCTAACATATCCTGGTGTGGAGTAGGGGACGCTGCTCTGACAGAGGCTCGGGGGCC
TGAGCTGGCTCTGTGAGCTGGGGAGGAGGCAGACAGCCAGGCCTTGTCTGCAAGCAGACCTGGCAGCATT
GGGCTGGCCGCCCCCCAGGGCCTCCTCTTCATGCCCAGTGAATGACTCACCTTGGCACAGACACAATGTT
CGGGGTGGGCACAGTGCCTGCTTCCCGCCGCACCCCAGCCCCCCTCAAATGCCTTCCGAGAAGCCCATTG
AGCAGGGGGCTTGCATTGCACCCCAGCCTGACAGCCTGGCATCTTGGGATAAAAGCAGCACAGCCCCCTA
GGGGCTGCCCTTGCTGTGTGGCGCCACCGGCGGTGGAGAACAAGGCTCTATTCAGCCTGTGCCCAGGAAA
GGGGATCAGGGGATGCCCAGGCATGGACAGTGGGTGGCAGGGGGGGAGAGGAGGGCTGTCTGCTTCCCAG
AAGTCCAAGGACACAAATGGGTGAGGGGAGAGCTCTCCCCATAGCTGGGCTGCGGCCCAACCCCACCCCC
TCAGGCTATGCCAGGGGGTGTTGCCAGGGGCACCCGGGCATCGCCAGTCTAGCCCACTCCTTCATAAAGC
CCTCGCATCCCAGGAGCGAGCAGAGCCAGAGCAGGTTGGAGAGGAGACGCATCACCTCCGCTGCTCGCGG
GGATCCTTCGAAACCGGTGCTAGCCCACCATGAAGATGGACAAAAAGACCATCGTCTGGTTTCGGAGAGA
TTTGAGAATAGAAGATAATCCCGCGCTCGCCGCCGCGGCCCACGAGGGTTCCGTCTTCCCCGTTTTCATT
TGGTGTCCTGAAGAAGAAGGCCAGTTTTATCCCGGAAGGGCCTCTAGGTGGTGGATGAAGCAAAGTCTGG
CCCATCTTAGCCAGTCACTGAAAGCACTGGGCAGTGATCTTACCCTGATCAAGACACACAATACCATCTC
TGCCATCCTCGACTGCATCAGGGTGACCGGCGCAACGAAAGTCGTGTTTAACCACCTGTACGATCCAGTT
AGTCTGGTGCGCGACCACACTGTGAAGGAGAAGCTGGTGGAACGGGGGATCAGTGTGCAGAGCTACAACG
GGGACCTTCTGTACGAGCCATGGGAGATCTATTGCGAGAAAGGGAAACCGTTCACCTCCTTCAACAGTTA
CTGGAAGAAATGTTTGGATATGTCAATAGAGTCCGTTATGTTGCCCCCTCCCTGGAGACTGATGCCGATT
ACTGCTGCTGCAGAGGCCATCTGGGCCTGCTCCATCGAGGAACTCGGTCTGGAAAATGAAGCAGAAAAGC
CAAGCAATGCACTTCTCACTAGAGCCTGGAGCCCCGGCTGGTCTAATGCCGACAAGCTGCTTAACGAGTT
CATCGAAAAACAACTGATTGACTACGCGAAGAACTCCAAGAAAGTGGTAGGTAACTCAACTAGCTTGCTC
TCTCCATATCTCCATTTTGGCGAGATTTCTGTCCGCCATGTATTTCAGTGCGCTCGGATGAAACAGATTA
TCTGGGCTCGCGATAAAAACAGCGAAGGCGAAGAAAGCGCCGATCTGTTCCTGCGAGGGATCGGACTTCG
GGAATACTCCCGGTATATATGTTTCAACTTTCCATTCACACACGAGCAGAGTCTGTTGTCCCACCTCAGG
TTCTTCCCCTGGGACGCCGATGTCGACAAATTCAAGGCATGGAGACAGGGAAGGACAGGGTACCCACTCG
TGGATGCTGGCATGAGAGAGCTCTGGGCTACAGGCTGGATGCACAACCGCATCCGGGTAATCGTGTCCTC
ATTTGCTGTCAAGTTTCTGCTCCTGCCTTGGAAATGGGGAATGAAGTACTTTTGGGATACCCTTCTCGAC
GCCGACTTGGAGTGTGACATTCTGGGATGGCAATATATTAGCGGGTCAATTCCTGACGGCCATGAGTTGG
ACAGGTTGGACAATCCGGCCTTGCAGGGAGCTAAGTATGATCCCGAAGGAGAGTATATTCGACAGTGGCT
CCCCGAGCTGGCCCGACTTCCTACGGAGTGGATTCACCATCCTTGGGACGCACCACTGACAGTGCTCAAG
GCAAGCGGGGTGGAGCTGGGCACCAATTACGCTAAGCCTATAGTTGATATAGATACAGCACGCGAGCTGC
TGGCTAAAGCGATCTCTCGCACTCGGGAGGCGCAGATTATGATCGGTGCTGCCGGCAGCGGCGCCACGAA
CTTCTCTCTGTTAAAGCAAGCAGGAGACGTGGAAGAAAACCCCGGTCCTATGAATGGAGCTATAGGAGGT
GACCTTTTGCTCAATTTTCCTGACATGTCGGTCCTAGAGCGCCAAAGGGCTCACCTCAAGTACCTCAATC
CCACCTTTGATTCTCCTCTCGCCGGCTTCTTTGCCGATTCTTCAATGATTACCGGCGGCGAGATGGACAG
CTATCTTTCGACTGCCGGTTTGAATCTTCCGATGATGTACGGTGAGACGACGGTGGAAGGTGATTCAAGA
CTCTCAATTTCGCCGGAAACGACGCTTGGGACTGGAAATTTCAAGGCAGCGAAGTTTGATACAGAGACTA
AGGATTGTAATGAGGCGGCGAAGAAGATGACGATGAACAGAGATGACCTAGTAGAAGAAGGAGAAGAAGA
GAAGTCGAAAATAACAGAGCAAAACAATGGGAGCACAAAAAGCATCAAGAAGATGAAACACAAAGCCAAG
AAAGAAGAGAACAATTTCTCTAATGATTCATCTAAAGTGACGAAGGAATTGGAGAAAACGGATTATATTC
ATGTACCGGTCGCCACCATGGTGAGCAAGGGCGAGGAGGATAACATGGCCATCATCAAGGAGTTCATGCG
CTTCAAGGTGCACATGGAGGGCTCCGTGAACGGCCACGAGTTCGAGATCGAGGGCGAGGGCGAGGGCCGC
CCCTACGAGGGCACCCAGACCGCCAAGCTGAAGGTGACCAAGGGTGGCCCCCTGCCCTTCGCCTGGGACA
TCCTGTCCCCTCAGTTCATGTACGGCTCCAAGGCCTACGTGAAGCACCCCGCCGACATCCCCGACTACTT
GAAGCTGTCCTTCCCCGAGGGCTTCAAGTGGGAGCGCGTGATGAACTTCGAGGACGGCGGCGTGGTGACC
GTGACCCAGGACTCCTCCCTGCAGGACGGCGAGTTCATCTACAAGGTGAAGCTGCGCGGCACCAACTTCC
CCTCCGACGGCCCCGTAATGCAGAAGAAGACCATGGGCTGGGAGGCCTCCTCCGAGCGGATGTACCCCGA
GGACGGCGCCCTGAAGGGCGAGATCAAGCAGAGGCTGAAGCTGAAGGACGGCGGCCACTACGACGCTGAG
GTCAAGACCACCTACAAGGCCAAGAAGCCCGTGCAGCTGCCCGGCGCCTACAACGTCAACATCAAGTTGG
ACATCACCTCCCACAACGAGGACTACACCATCGTGGAACAGTACGAACGCGCCGAGGGCCGCCACTCCAC
CGGCGGCATGGACGAGCTGTACAAGGGCAGTGGTTCCGGACTCAGATCTCGAGCTATGTCGGCTACCGCT
GCCACCGTCCCGCCTGCCGCCCCGGCCGGCGAGGGTGGCCCCCCTGCACCTCCTCCAAACCTTACTAGTA
ACAGGAGACTGCAGCAGACCCAGGCCCAGGTGGATGAGGTGGTGGACATCATGAGGGTGAATGTGGACAA
GGTCCTGGAGCGGGACCAGAAGTTGTCGGAGCTGGATGACCGTGCAGATGCCCTCCAGGCAGGGGCCTCC
CAGTTTGAAACAAGTGCAGCCAAGCTCAAGCGCAAATACTGGTGGAAAAACCTCAAGATGATGATCATCT
TGGGAGTGATCTGCGCCATCATCCTCATCATCATCATAGTTTACTTCAGCTCTTAAGGCGCGCCCCTGCA
GGGAATTCGATATCAAGCTTATCGATAATCAACCTCTGGATTACAAAATTTGTGAAAGATTGACTGGTAT
TCTTAACTATGTTGCTCCTTTTACGCTATGTGGATACGCTGCTTTAATGCCTTTGTATCATGCTATTGCT
TCCCGTATGGCTTTCATTTTCTCCTCCTTGTATAAATCCTGGTTGCTGTCTCTTTATGAGGAGTTGTGGC
CCGTTGTCAGGCAACGTGGCGTGGTGTGCACTGTGTTTGCTGACGCAACCCCCACTGGTTGGGGCATTGC
CACCACCTGTCAGCTCCTTTCCGGGACTTTCGCTTTCCCCCTCCCTATTGCCACGGCGGAACTCATCGCC
GCCTGCCTTGCCCGCTGCTGGACAGGGGCTCGGCTGTTGGGCACTGACAATTCCGTGGTGTTGTCGGGGA
AATCATCGTCCTTTCCTTGGCTGCTCGCCTGTGTTGCCACCTGGATTCTGCGCGGGACGTCCTTCTGCTA
CGTCCCTTCGGCCCTCAATCCAGCGGACCTTCCTTCCCGCGGCCTGCTGCCGGCTCTGCGGCCTCTTCCG
CGTCTTCGCCTTCGCCCTCAGACGAGTCGGATCTCCCTTTGGGCCGCCTCCCCGCATCGATACCGTCGAC
CTCGAGACCTAGAAAAACATGGAGCAATCACAAGTAGCAATACAGCAGCTACCAATGCTGATTGTGCCTG
GCTAGAAGCACAAGAGGAGGAGGAGGTGGGTTTTCCAGTCACACCTCAGGTACCTTTAAGACCAATGACT
TACAAGGCAGCTGTAGATCTTAGCCACTTTTTAAAAGAAAAGGGGGGACTGGAAGGGCTAATTCACTCCC
AACGAAGACAAGATATCCTTGATCTGTGGATCTACCACACACAAGGCTACTTCCCTGATTGGCAGAACTA
CACACCAGGGCCAGGGATCAGATATCCACTGACCTTTGGATGGTGCTACAAGCTAGTACCAGTTGAGCAA
GAGAAGGTAGAAGAAGCCAATGAAGGAGAGAACACCCGCTTGTTACACCCTGTGAGCCTGCATGGGATGG
ATGACCCGGAGAGAGAAGTATTAGAGTGGAGGTTTGACAGCCGCCTAGCATTTCATCACATGGCCCGAGA
GCTGCATCCGGACTGTACTGGGTCTCTCTGGTTAGACCAGATCTGAGCCTGGGAGCTCTCTGGCTAACTA
GGGAACCCACTGCTTAAGCCTCAATAAAGCTTGCCTTGAGTGCTTCAAGTAGTGTGTGCCCGTCTGTTGT
GTGACTCTGGTAACTAGAGATCCCTCAGACCCTTTTAGTCAGTGTGGAAAATCTCTAGCAGGGCCCGTTT
AAACCCGCTGATCAGCCTCGACTGTGCCTTCTAGTTGCCAGCCATCTGTTGTTTGCCCCTCCCCCGTGCC
TTCCTTGACCCTGGAAGGTGCCACTCCCACTGTCCTTTCCTAATAAAATGAGGAAATTGCATCGCATTGT
CTGAGTAGGTGTCATTCTATTCTGGGGGGTGGGGTGGGGCAGGACAGCAAGGGGGAGGATTGGGAAGACA
ATAGCAGGCATGCTGGGGATGCGGTGGGCTCTATGGCTTCTGAGGCGGAAAGAACCAGCTGGGGCTCTAG
GGGGTATCCCC
[124 nt withheld, positions 8132-8255]
C
[91 nt withheld, positions 8257-8347]
A
[49 nt withheld, positions 8349-8397]
CCTTTGACGTTGGAGTCCACGTTCTTT
[37 nt withheld, positions 8425-8461]
ACCCTATCTCGGTCTATTCTTTTGATTTATAAGGGATTTTGCCGATTTCGGCCTATTGGTTAAAAAATGA
GCTGATTTAACAAAAATTTAACGCGAATTAATTCTGTGGAATGTGTGTCAGTTAGGGTGTGGAAAGTCCC
CAGGCTCCCCAGCAGGCAGAAGTATGCAAAGCATGCATCTCAATTAGTCAGCAACCAGGTGTGGAAAGTC
CCCAGGCTCCCCAGCAGGCAGAAGTATGCAAAGCATGCATCTCAATTAGTCAGCAACCATAGTCCCGCCC
CTAACTCCGCCCATCCCGCCCCTAACTCCGCCCAGTTCCGCCCATTCTCCGCCCCATGGCTGACTAATTT
TTTTTATTTATGCAGAGGCCGAGGCCGCCTCTGCCTCTGAGCTATTCCAGAAGTAGTGAGGAGGCTTTTT
TGGAGGCCTAGGCTTTTGCAAAAAGCTCCCGGGAGCTTGTATATCCATTTTCGGATCTGATCAGCACGTG
TTGACAATTAATCATCGGCATAGTATATCGGCATAGTATAATACGACAAGGTGAGGAACTAAACCATGGC
CAAGTTGACCAGTGCCGTTCCGGTGCTCACCGCGCGCGACGTCGCCGGAGCGGTCGAGTTCTGGACCGAC
CGGCTCGGGTTCTCCCGGGACTTCGTGGAGGACGACTTCGCCGGTGTGGTCCGGGACGACGTGACCCTGT
TCATCAGCGCGGTCCAGGACCAGGTGGTGCCGGACAACACCCTGGCCTGGGTGTGGGTGCGCGGCCTGGA
CGAGCTGTACGCCGAGTGGTCGGAGGTCGTGTCCACGAACTTCCGGGACGCCTCCGGGCCGGCCATGACC
GAGATCGGCGAGCAGCCGTGGGGGCGGGAGTTCGCCCTGCGCGACCCGGCCGGCAACTGCGTGCACTTCG
TGGCCGAGGAGCAGGACTGACACGTGCTACGAGATTTCGATTCCACCGCCGCCTTCTATGAAAGGTTGGG
CTTCGGAATCGTTTTCCGGGACGCCGGCTGGATGATCCTCCAGCGCGGGGATCTCATGCTGGAGTTCTTC
GCCCACCCCAACTTGTTTATTGCAGCTTATAATGGTTACAAATAAAGCAATAGCATCACAAATTTCACAA
ATAAAGCATTTTTTTCACTGCATTCTAGTTGTGGTTTGTCCAAACTCATCAATGTATCTTATCATGTCTG
TATACCGTCGACCTCTAGCTAGAGCTTGGCGTAATCATGGTCATAGCTGTTTCCTGTGTGAAATTGTTAT
CCGCTCACAATTCCACACAACATACGAGCCGGAAGCATAAAGTGTAAAGCCTGGGGTGCCTAATGAGTGA
GCTAACTCACATTAATTGCGTTGCGCTCACTGCCCGCTTTCCAGTCGGGAAACCTGTCGTGCCAGCTGCA
TTAATGAATCGGCCAACGCGCGGGGAGAGGCGGTTTGCGTATTGGGCGCTCTTCCGCTTCCTCGCTCACT
GACTCGCTGCGCTCGGTCGTTCGGCTGCGGCGAGCGGTATCAGCTCACTCAAAGGCGGTAATACGGTTAT
CCACAGAATCAGGGGATAACGCAGGAAAGAACATGTGAGCAAAAGGCCAGCAAAAGGCCAGGAACCGTAA
AAAGGCCGCGTTGCTGGCGTTTTTCCATAGGCTCCGCCCCCCTGACGAGCATCACAAAAATCGACGCTCA
AGTCAGAGGTGGCGAAACCCGACAGGACTATAAAGATACCAGGCGTTTCCCCCTGGAAGCTCCCTCGTGC
GCTCTCCTGTTCCGACCCTGCCGCTTACCGGATACCTGTCCGCCTTTCTCCCTTCGGGAAGCGTGGCGCT
TTCTCATAGCTCACGCTGTAGGTATCTCAGTTCGGTGTAGGTCGTTCGCTCCAAGCTGGGCTGTGTGCAC
GAACCCCCCGTTCAGCCCGACCGCTGCGCCTTATCCGGTAACTATCGTCTTGAGTCCAACCCGGTAAGAC
ACGACTTATCGCCACTGGCAGCAGCCACTGGTAACAGGATTAGCAGAGCGAGGTATGTAGGCGGTGCTAC
AGAGTTCTTGAAGTGGTGGCCTAACTACGGCTACACTAGAAGAACAGTATTTGGTATCTGCGCTCTGCTG
AAGCCAGTTACCTTCGGAAAAAGAGTTGGTAGCTCTTGATCCGGCAAACAAACCACCGCTGGTAGCGGTG
GTTTTTTTGTTTGCAAGCAGCAGATTACGCGCAGAAAAAAAGGATCTCAAGAAGATCCTTTGATCTTTTC
TACGGGGTCTGACGCTCAGTGGAACGAAAACTCACGTTAAGGGATTTTGGTCATGAGATTATCAAAAAGG
ATCTTCACCTAGATCCTTTTAAATTAAAAATGAAGTTTTAAATCAATCTAAAGTATATATGAGTAAACTT
GGTCTGACAGTTACCAATGCTTAATCAGTGAGGCACCTATCTCAGCGATCTGTCTATTTCGTTCATCCAT
AGTTGCCTGACTCCCCGTCGTGTAGATAACTACGATACGGGAGGGCTTACCATCTGGCCCCAGTGCTGCA
ATGATACCGCGAGACCCACGCTCACCGGCTCCAGATTTATCAGCAATAAACCAGCCAGCCGGAAGGGCCG
AGCGCAGAAGTGGTCCTGCAACTTTATCCGCCTCCATCCAGTCTATTAATTGTTGCCGGGAAGCTAGAGT
AAGTAGTTCGCCAGTTAATAGTTTGCGCAACGTTGTTGCCATTGCTACAGGCATCGTGGTGTCACGCTCG
TCGTTTGGTATGGCTTCATTCAGCTCCGGTTCCCAACGATCAAGGCGAGTTACATGATCCCCCATGTTGT
GCAAAAAAGCGGTTAGCTCCTTCGGTCCTCCGATCGTTGTCAGAAGTAAGTTGGCCGCAGTGTTATCACT
CATGGTTATGGCAGCACTGCATAATTCTCTTACTGTCATGCCATCCGTAAGATGCTTTTCTGTGACTGGT
GAGTACTCAACCAAGTCATTCTGAGAATAGTGTATGCGGCGACCGAGTTGCTCTTGCCCGGCGTCAATAC
GGGATAATACCGCGCCACATAGCAGAACTTTAAAAGTGCTCATCATTGGAAAACGTTCTTCGGGGCGAAA
ACTCTCAAGGATCTTACCGCTGTTGAGATCCAGTTCGATGTAACCCACTCGTGCACCCAACTGATCTTCA
GCATCTTTTACTTTCACCAGCGTTTCTGGGTGAGCAAAAACAGGAAGGCAAAATGCCGCAAAAAAGGGAA
TAAGGGCGACACGGAAATGTTGAATACTCATACTCTTCCTTTTTCAATATTATTGAAGCATTTATCAGGG
TTATTGTCTCATGAGCGGATACATATTTGAATGTATTTAGAAAAATAAACAAATAGGGGTTCCGCGCACA
TTTCCCCGAAAAGTGCCACCTGAC
Features (pLannotate 1.2.2; 34 found; start..end, strand, type, name):
     31..83      -  misc_feature   bom (fragment): basis of mobility region from pBR322
    238..617     +  enhancer       CMV enhancer: human cytomegalovirus immediate early enhancer
    618..817     +  promoter       CMV promoter: human cytomegalovirus (CMV) immediate early promoter
    835..1015    +  LTR            5' LTR (truncated): truncated 5' long terminal repeat (LTR) from HIV-1
   1062..1187    +  misc_feature   HIV-1 Ψ: packaging signal of human immunodeficiency virus type 1
   1171..1534    +  CDS            HIV-1 gag (fragment): gag protein from human immunodeficiency virus 1; gag
   1680..1913    +  misc_feature   RRE: The Rev response element (RRE) of HIV-1 allows for Rev-dependent mRNA export from the nucleus to the cytoplasm.
   2290..2390    +  CDS            Rev (fragment): human immunodeficiency virus 1 (HIV-1) Rev protein; rev; enhances nuclear export of unspliced and incompletely spliced viral mRNAs
   2440..2557    +  misc_feature   cPPT/CTS: central polypurine tract and central termination sequence of HIV-1
   3320..4813    +  CDS            CRY2 (fragment): CRY2_ARATH - Also known as PHH1 From Arabidopsis thaliana (Mouse-ear cress).
   4823..4879    +  CDS            P2A: 2A peptide from porcine teschovirus-1 polyprotein Eukaryotic ribosomes fail to insert a peptide bond between the Gly and Pro residues, yielding separate polypeptides.
   4880..5389    +  CDS            CIBN: N-terminal portion of the CIB1 transcription factor from Arabidopsis thaliana binds to CRY2 (cryptochrome 2) that has absorbed blue light (Kennedy et al., 2010)
   5408..6115    +  CDS            mCherry: mCherry is a basic (constitutively fluorescent) red fluorescent protein published in 2004, derived from Discosoma sp.. It is reported to be a very rapidly-maturing monomer with low acid sensitivity.
   6125..6145    +  misc_feature   MCS (fragment): multiple cloning site
   6146..6493    +  CDS            VAMP2: VAMP2_BOVIN - Also known as SYB2. Experimental evidence at protein level: Swiss-Prot protein existence level 1. Involved in the targeting and/or fusion of transport vesicles to their target membrane (By similarity). Major SNARE protein of synaptic vesicles which mediates fusion of synaptic vesicles to release neurotransmitters. Essential for fast vesicular exocytosis and activity-dependent neurotransmitter release as well as fast endocytosis that mediates rapid reuse of synaptic vesicles (By similarity). Modulates the gating characteristics of the delayed rectifier voltage- dependent potassium
   6512..6537    +  misc_feature   MCS (fragment): pBluescript multiple cloning site
   6537..7125    +  misc_feature   WPRE: woodchuck hepatitis virus posttranscriptional regulatory element
   7062..7643    +  CDS            nef (fragment): NEF_HV1H2 - Experimental evidence at protein level: Swiss-Prot protein existence level 1. Extracellular Nef protein targets CD4(+) T-lymphocytes for apoptosis by interacting with CXCR4 surface receptors. From Human immunodeficiency virus type 1 group M subtype B (isolate HXB2) (HIV-1).
   7650..7830    +  LTR            5' LTR (truncated): truncated 5' long terminal repeat (LTR) from HIV-1
   7862..8086    +  polyA_signal   bGH poly(A) signal: bovine growth hormone polyadenylation signal
   8090..8111    +  promoter       SV40 promoter (fragment): SV40 enhancer and early promoter
   8132..8560    +  rep_origin     f1 ori (sequence partly withheld): f1 bacteriophage origin of replication; arrow indicates direction of (+) strand synthesis
   8574..8903    +  promoter       SV40 promoter: SV40 enhancer and early promoter
   8951..8998    +  promoter       EM7 promoter: synthetic bacterial promoter&nbsp
   9017..9391    +  CDS            BleoR: antibiotic-binding protein; Sh ble from Streptoalloteichus hindustanus; confers resistance to bleomycin, phleomycin, and Zeocin™
   9401..9526    +  CDS            ble (fragment): BLE_KLEPN - Experimental evidence at protein level: Swiss-Prot protein existence level 1. Binding protein with a strong affinity to the bleomycin family of antibiotics. Binds to CL990; an antimitotic-antibiotic compound. From Klebsiella pneumoniae.
   9521..9642    +  polyA_signal   SV40 poly(A) signal: SV40 polyadenylation signal
   9713..9735    -  protein_bind   lac operator (fragment): The lac repressor binds to the lac operator to inhibit transcription in E. coli. This inhibition can be relieved by adding lactose or isopropyl-β-D-thiogalactopyranoside (IPTG). lac repressor encoded by lacI
   9739..9769    -  promoter       lac promoter: promoter for the E. coli lac operon
   9784..9805    -  protein_bind   CAP binding site: CAP binding activates transcription in the presence of cAMP. E. coli catabolite activator protein
   9818..9910    -  CDS            lacI (fragment): lac repressor; lacI; The lac repressor binds to the lac operator to inhibit transcription in E. coli. This inhibition can be relieved by adding lactose or isopropyl-β-D-thiogalactopyranoside (IPTG).
  10093..10681   -  rep_origin     ori: high-copy-number ColE1/pMB1/pBR322/pUC origin of replication
  10852..11712   -  CDS            AmpR: β-lactamase; bla; confers resistance to ampicillin, carbenicillin, and related antibiotics
  11713..11817   -  promoter       AmpR promoter: bla
