[The description below was written by a language model from this plasmid's Addgene catalogue record and pLannotate feature annotations shown in this document.]
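Description:
pLenti-GFAP-CRY2PHR-P2A-CIBN-mCherry-VAMP2 is an HIV-1-based lentiviral transfer plasmid of about 11.8 kb, built on the pLenti-EF1a-hChR2(H134R)-EYFP-WPRE backbone, that delivers the Opto-vTrap optogenetic system under a GFAP promoter. It is propagated in E. coli through a high-copy ColE1/pUC-type origin with ampicillin resistance. The backbone also carries an f1 origin and an SV40/EM7-driven bleomycin/Zeocin resistance cassette lying outside the viral genome. A CMV enhancer/promoter fused to a truncated 5' LTR drives production of the genomic RNA in packaging cells. The Ψ packaging signal with a partial gag sequence, the RRE and the cPPT/CTS provide for encapsidation, Rev-dependent nuclear export and efficient transduction. WPRE sits downstream of the insert to enhance expression, followed by the 3' LTR (annotated as a truncated LTR) and a bGH polyadenylation signal.

The 3.2 kb insert is a single open reading frame. It encodes the photolyase homology region of Arabidopsis cryptochrome 2 (CRY2PHR), a P2A ribosome-skipping peptide, and then CIBN, the N-terminal part of CIB1, fused to mCherry and the vesicular SNARE protein VAMP2. The P2A site yields two separate proteins: free CRY2PHR and a vesicle-anchored, red-fluorescent CIBN-mCherry-VAMP2. Blue light induces CRY2 binding to CIBN. According to the associated publication title, the system acts as a reversible trap that inhibits vesicular release. The GFAP promoter itself is not annotated in the feature table, but an unannotated stretch between the cPPT/CTS and the CRY2 coding sequence is where it would lie. GFAP promoters are generally used for astrocyte-directed expression, so this version is suited to light-controlled inhibition of vesicular release in that cell type.
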