Addgene plasmid #178575: pLenti-GFAP-CRY2PHR-P2A-CIBN-mCherry-VAMP2
Purpose: Lentiviral vector for GFAP::Opto-vTrap
Depositing lab: Won Do Heo. Depositing organization: Korea Advanced Institute of Science and Technology. Publication: Opto-vTrap, an optogenetic trap for reversible inhibition of vesicular release, synaptic transmission, and behavior. Won J, Pankratov Y, Jang MW, Kim S, Ju YH, Lee S, Lee SE, Kim A, Park S, Lee CJ, Heo WD. Neuron. 2022 Feb 2;110(3):423-435.e4. doi: 10.1016/j.neuron.2021.11.003. Epub 2021 Nov 30. PubMed 34852235.
Backbone
  Vector backbone: pLenti-EF1a-hChR2(H134R)-EYFP-WPRE
  Vector type: Lentiviral
Growth in bacteria
  Bacterial resistance: Ampicillin, 100 μg/mL
  Growth temperature: 37°C
  Growth strain: NEB Stable
  Copy number: Unknown
Gene/Insert
  Gene/Insert name: CRY2PHR-P2A-CIBN-mCherry-VAMP2
  Insert size (bp): 3174
  Promoter: GFAP
  Cloning method: Unknown
  Sequencing primers: 5′ n/a
Terms and licenses: Academic/Nonprofit Terms; Industry Terms: Not Available to Industry
How to cite: pLenti-GFAP-CRY2PHR-P2A-CIBN-mCherry-VAMP2 was a gift from Won Do Heo (Addgene plasmid # 178575 ; http://n2t.net/addgene:178575 ; RRID:Addgene_178575)
